>Addgene plasmid #152048 | pGBW-m4134028 | addgene full sequence | sequence record 307624 | Addgene NGS Result
CACCATGGATTTGTTTATGAGAATCTTCACAATTGGAACTGTAACTTTGAAGCAAGGTGAAATCAAGGAT
GCTACTCCTTCAGATTTTGTTCGCGCTACTGCAACGATACCGATACAAGCCTCACTCCCTTTCGGATGGC
TTATTGTTGGCGTTGCACTTCTTGCTGTTTTTCAGAGCGCTTCCAAAATCATAACCCTCAAAAAGAGATG
GCAACTAGCACTCTCCAAGGGTGTTCACTTTGTTTGCAACTTGCTGTTGTTGTTTGTAACAGTTTACTCA
CACCTTTTGCTCGTTGCTGCTGGCCTTGAAGCCCCTTTTCTCTATCTTTATGCTTTAGTCTACTTCTTGC
AGAGTATAAACTTTGTAAGAATAATAATGAGGCTTTGGCTTTGCTGGAAATGCCGTTCCAAAAACCCATT
ACTTTATGATGCCAACTATTTTCTTTGCTGGCATACTAATTGTTACGACTATTGTATACCTTACAATAGT
GTAACTTCTTCAATTGTCATTACTTCAGGTGATGGCACAACAAGTCCTATTTCTGAACATGACTACCAGA
TTGGTGGTTATACTGAAAAATGGGAATCTGGAGTAAAAGACTGTGTTGTATTACACAGTTACTTCACTTC
AGACTATTACCAGCTGTACTCAACTCAATTGAGTACAGACACTGGTGTTGAACATGTTACCTTCTTCATC
TACAATAAAATTGTTGATGAGCCTGAAGAACATGTCCAAATTCACACAATCGACGGTTCATCCGGAGTTG
TTAATCCAGTAATGGAACCAATTTATGATGAACCGACGACGACTACTAGCGTGCCTTTGGAAAACCTTTA
CTTTCAGTCGGGGAAACCTATACCCAATCCACTTCTCGGCTTAGATTCTACCTAAGCTAGCTTGACTGAC
TGAGATACAGCGTACCTTCAGCTCACAGACATGATAAGATACATTGATGAGTTTGGACAAACCACAACTA
GAATGCAGTGAAAAAAATGCTTTATTTGTGAAATTTGTGATGCTATTGCTTTATTTGTAACCATTATAAG
CTGCAATAAACAAGTTAACAACAACAATTGCATTCATTTTATGTTTCAGGTTCAGGGGGAGGTGTGGGAG
GTTTTTTAAAGCAAGTAAAACCTCTACAAATGTGGTATTGGCCCATCTCTATCGGTATCGTAGCATAACC
CCTTGGGGCCTCTAAACGGGTCTTGAGGGGTTTTTTGTGCCCCTCGGGCCGGATTGCTATCTACCGGCAT
TGGCGCAGAAAAAAATGCCTGATGCGACGCTGCGCGTCTTATACTCCCACATATGCCAGATTCAGCAACG
GATACGGCTTCCCCAACTTGCCCACTTCCATACGTGTCCTCCTTACCAGAAATTTATCCTTAAGGTCGTC
AGCTATCCTGCAGGCGATCTCTCGATTTCGATCAAGACATTCCTTTAATGGTCTTTTCTGGACACCACTA
GGGGTCAGAAGTAGTTCATCAAACTTTCTTCCCTCCCTAATCTCATTGGTTACCTTGGGCTATCGAAACT
TAATTAACCAGTCAAGTCAGCTACTTGGCGAGATCGACTTGTCTGGGTTTCGACTACGCTCAGAATTGCG
TCAGTCAAGTTCGATCTGGTCCTTGCTATTGCACCCGTTCTCCGATTACGAGTTTCATTTAAATCATGTG
AGCAAAAGGCCAGCAAAAGGCCAGGAACCGTAAAAAGGCCGCGTTGCTGGCGTTTTTCCATAGGCTCCGC
CCCCCTGACGAGCATCACAAAAATCGACGCTCAAGTCAGAGGTGGCGAAACCCGACAGGACTATAAAGAT
ACCAGGCGTTTCCCCCTGGAAGCTCCCTCGTGCGCTCTCCTGTTCCGACCCTGCCGCTTACCGGATACCT
GTCCGCCTTTCTCCCTTCGGGAAGCGTGGCGCTTTCTCATAGCTCACGCTGTAGGTATCTCAGTTCGGTG
TAGGTCGTTCGCTCCAAGCTGGGCTGTGTGCACGAACCCCCCGTTCAGCCCGACCGCTGCGCCTTATCCG
GTAACTATCGTCTTGAGTCCAACCCGGTAAGACACGACTTATCGCCACTGGCAGCAGCCACTGGTAACAG
GATTAGCAGAGCGAGGTATGTAGGCGGTGCTACAGAGTTCTTGAAGTGGTGGCCTAACTACGGCTACACT
AGAAGAACAGTATTTGGTATCTGCGCTCTGCTGAAGCCAGTTACCTTCGGAAAAAGAGTTGGTAGCTCTT
GATCCGGCAAACAAACCACCGCTGGTAGCGGTGGTTTTTTTGTTTGCAAGCAGCAGATTACGCGCAGAAA
AAAAGGATCTCAAGAAGATCCTTTGATCTTTTCTACGGGGTCTGACGCTCAGTGGAACGAAAACTCACGT
TAAGGGATTTTGGTCATGAGATTATCAAAAAGGATCTTCACCTAGATCCTTTTAAATTAAAAATGAAGTT
TTAAATCAATCTAAAGTATATATGAGTAAACTTGGTCTGACAGTTACCAATGCTTAATCAGTGAGGCACC
TATCTCAGCGATCTGTCTATTTCGTTCATCCATAGTTGCATTTAAATTTCCGAACTCTCCAAGGCCCTCG
TCGGAAAATCTTCAAACCTTTCGTCCGATCCATCTTGCAGGCTACCTCTCGAACGAACTATCGCAAGTCT
CTTGGCCGGCCTTGCGCCTTGGCTATTGCTTGGCAGCGCCTATCGCCAGGTATTACTCCAATCCCGAATA
TCCGAGATCGGGATCACCCGAGAGAAGTTCAACCTACATCCTCAATCCCGATCTATCCGAGATCCGAGGA
ATATCGAAATCGGGGCGCGCCTGGCCTCCGCGCCGGGTTTTGGCGCCTCCCGCGGGCGCCCCCCTCGTCA
CGGCGAGCGCTGCCACGTCAGACGAAGGGCGCAGGAGCGTCCTGATCCTTCCGCCCGGACGCTCAGGACA
GCGGCCCGCTGCTCATAAGACTCGGCCTTAGAACCCCAGTATCAGCAGAAGGACATTTTAGGACGGGACT
TGGGTGACTCTAGGGCACTGGTTTTCTTTCCAGAGAGCGGAACAGGCGAGGAAAAGTAGTCCCTTCTCGG
CGATTCTGCGGAGGGATCTCCGTGGGGCGGTGAACGCCGATGATTATATAAGGACGCGCCGGGTGTGGCA
CAGCTAGTTCCGTCGCAGCCGGGATTTGGGTCGCGGTTCTTGTTTGTGGATCGCTGTGATCGTCACTTGG
TGAGTAGCGGGCTGCTGGGCTGGCCGGGGCTTTCGTGGCCGCCGGGCCGCTCGGTGGGACGGAAGCGTGT
GGAGAGACCGCCAAGGGCTGTAGTCTGGGTCCGCGAGCAAGGTTGCCCTGAACTGGGGGTTGGGGGGAGC
GCAGCAAAATGGCGGCTGTTCCCGAGTCTTGAATGGAAGACGCTTGTGAGGCGGGCTGTGAGGTCGTTGA
AACAAGGTGGGGGGCATGGTGGGCGGCAAGAACCCAAGGTCTTGAGCCCTTCGCTAATGCGGGAAAGCTC
TTATTCGGGTGAGATGGGCTGGGCACCATCTGGGGACCCTGACGTGAAGTTTGTCACTGACTGGAGAACT
CGGTTTGTCGTCTGTTGCGGGGGCGGCAGTTATGGCGGTGCCGTTGGGCAGTGCACCCGTACCTTTGGGA
GCGCGCGCCCTCGTCGTGTCGTGACGTCACCCGTTCTGTTGGCTTATAATGCAGGGTGGGGCCACCTGCC
GGTAGGTGTGCGGTAGGCTTTTCTCCGTCGCAGGACGCAGGGTTCGGGCCTAGGGTAGGCTCTCCTGAAT
CGACAGGCGCCGGACCTCTGGTGAGGGGAGGGATAAGTGAGGCGTCAGTTTCTTTGGTCGGTTTTATGTA
CCTATCTTCTTAAGTAGCTGAAGCTCCGGTTTTGAACTATGCGCTCGGGGTTGGCGAGTGTGTTTTGTGA
AGTTTTTTAGGCACCTTTTGAAATGTAATCATTTGGGTCAATATGTAATTTTCAGTGTTAGACTTGTAAA
TTGTCCGCTAAATTCTGGCCGTTTTTGGCTTTTTTGTTAGACAACATGACCGAGTACAAGCCCACGGTGC
GCCTCGCCACCCGCGACGACGTCCCCAGGGCCGTACGCACCCTCGCCGCCGCGTTCGCCGACTACCCCGC
CACGCGCCACACCGTCGATCCGGACCGCCACATCGAGCGGGTCACCGAGCTGCAAGAACTCTTCCTCACG
CGCGTCGGGCTCGACATCGGCAAGGTGTGGGTCGCGGACGACGGCGCCGCGGTGGCGGTCTGGACCACGC
CGGAGAGCGTCGAAGCGGGGGCGGTGTTCGCCGAGATCGGCCCGCGCATGGCCGAGTTGAGCGGTTCCCG
GCTGGCCGCGCAGCAACAGATGGAGGGCCTCCTGGCGCCGCACCGGCCCAAGGAGCCCGCGTGGTTCCTG
GCCACCGTCGGCGTCTCGCCCGACCACCAGGGCAAGGGTCTGGGCAGCGCCGTCGTGCTCCCCGGAGTGG
AGGCCGCCGAGCGCGCCGGGGTGCCCGCCTTCCTGGAGACCTCCGCGCCCCGCAACCTCCCCTTCTACGA
GCGGCTCGGCTTCACCGTCACCGCCGACGTCGAGGTGCCCGAAGGACCGCGCACCTGGTGCATGACCCGC
AAGCCCGGTGCCTAGGCTAGTATGTAAGCCTAGTCTTAGATAATAAAATCGCTATCCATCGAAGATGGAT
GTGTGTTGGTTTTTTGTGTGTGTAACGCTAGGCGCGCCTGGTGTACCGAGAACGATCCTCTCAGTGCGAG
TCTCGACGATCCATATCGTTGCTTGGCAGTCAGCCAGTCGGAATCCAGCTTGGGACCCAGGAAGTCCAAT
CGTCAGATATTGTACTCAAGCCTGGTCACGGCAGCGTACCGATCTGTTTAAACCTAGATATTGATAGTCT
GATCGGTCAACGTATAATCGAGTCCTAGCTTTTGCAAACATCTATCAAGAGACAGGATCAGCAGGAGGCT
TTCGCATGAGTATTCAACATTTCCGTGTCGCCCTTATTCCCTTTTTTGCGGCATTTTGCCTTCCTGTTTT
TGCTCACCCAGAAACGCTGGTGAAAGTAAAAGATGCTGAAGATCAGTTGGGTGCGCGAGTGGGTTACATC
GAACTGGATCTCAACAGCGGTAAGATCCTTGAGAGTTTTCGCCCCGAAGAACGCTTTCCAATGATGAGCA
CTTTTAAAGTTCTGCTATGTGGCGCGGTATTATCCCGTATTGACGCCGGGCAAGAGCAACTCGGTCGCCG
CATACACTATTCTCAGAATGACTTGGTTGAGTATTCACCAGTCACAGAAAAGCATCTTACGGATGGCATG
ACAGTAAGAGAATTATGCAGTGCTGCCATAACCATGAGTGATAACACTGCGGCCAACTTACTTCTGACAA
CGATTGGAGGACCGAAGGAGCTAACCGCTTTTTTGCACAACATGGGGGATCATGTAACTCGCCTTGATCG
TTGGGAACCGGAGCTGAATGAAGCCATACCAAACGACGAGCGTGACACCACGATGCCTGTAGCAATGGCA
ACAACCTTGCGTAAACTATTAACTGGCGAACTACTTACTCTAGCTTCCCGGCAACAGTTGATAGACTGGA
TGGAGGCGGATAAAGTTGCAGGACCACTTCTGCGCTCGGCCCTTCCGGCTGGCTGGTTTATTGCTGATAA
ATCTGGAGCCGGTGAGCGTGGGTCTCGCGGTATCATTGCAGCACTGGGGCCAGATGGTAAGCCCTCCCGT
ATCGTAGTTATCTACACGACGGGGAGTCAGGCAACTATGGATGAACGAAATAGACAGATCGCTGAGATAG
GTGCCTCACTGATTAAGCATTGGTAACCGATTCTAGGTGCATTGGCGCAGAAAAAAATGCCTGATGCGAC
GCTGCGCGTCTTATACTCCCACATATGCCAGATTCAGCAACGGATACGGCTTCCCCAACTTGCCCACTTC
CATACGTGTCCTCCTTACCAGAAATTTATCCTTAAGATCCCGAATCGTTTAAACTCGACTCTGGCTCTAT
CGAATCTCCGTCGTTTCGAGCTTACGCGAACAGCCGTGGCGCTCATTTGCTCGTCGGGCATCGAATCTCG
TCAGCTATCGTCAGCTTACCTTTTTGGCAGCGATCGCGGCTCCCGACATCTTGGACCATTAGCTCCACAG
GTATCTTCTTCCCTCTAGTGGTCATAACAGCAGCTTCAGCTACCTCTCAATTCAAAAAACCCCTCAAGAC
CCGTTTAGAGGCCCCAAGGGGTTATGCTATCAATCGTTGCGTTACACACACAAAAAACCAACACACATCC
ATCTTCGATGGATAGCGATTTTATTATCTAACTGCTGATCGAGTGTAGCCAGATCTAGTAATCAATTACG
GGGTCATTAGTTCATAGCCCATATATGGAGTTCCGCGTTACATAACTTACGGTAAATGGCCCGCCTGGCT
GACCGCCCAACGACCCCCGCCCATTGACGTCAATAATGACGTATGTTCCCATAGTAACGCCAATAGGGAC
TTTCCATTGACGTCAATGGGTGGAGTATTTACGGTAAACTGCCCACTTGGCAGTACATCAAGTGTATCAT
ATGCCAAGTACGCCCCCTATTGACGTCAATGACGGTAAATGGCCCGCCTGGCATTATGCCCAGTACATGA
CCTTATGGGACTTTCCTACTTGGCAGTACATCTACGTATTAGTCATCGCTATTACCATGCTGATGCGGTT
TTGGCAGTACATCAATGGGCGTGGATAGCGGTTTGACTCACGGGGATTTCCAAGTCTCCACCCCATTGAC
GTCAATGGGAGTTTGTTTTGGCACCAAAATCAACGGGACTTTCCAAAATGTCGTAACAACTCCGCCCCAT
TGACGCAAATGGGCGGTAGGCGTGTACGGTGGGAGGTCTATATAAGCAGAGCTGGTTTAGTGAACCGTCA
GATCAGATCTTTGTCGATCCTACCATCCACTCGACACACCCGCCAGCGGCCGC
Features (pLannotate 1.2.2; 19 found; start..end, strand, type, name):
      5..829     +  CDS            AP3A_SARS2: Experimental evidence at protein level: Swiss-Prot protein existence level 1. Plays a role in virus egress via lysosomal trafficking (PubMed:33157038, PubMed:33422265). Forms homotetrameric ion channels (viroporin) localized at endosomes and lysosomes, that may induce deacidification of lysosomes thereby allowing safe virion egress through lysosomal trafficking (By similarity) (PubMed:33157038, PubMed:33422265). Also blocks formation of autolysosomes through binding and sequestering host TMUB1/HOPS on late endosomes. This prevents fusion of autophagosomes with lysosomes, disrupting autophagy a
    945..1066    -  polyA_signal   SV40 poly(A) signal: SV40 polyadenylation signal
   1089..1158    -  CDS            large T antigen (fragment): large T antigen from SV40 (simian virus 40)
   1181..1227    +  terminator     T7 terminator: transcription terminator for bacteriophage T7 RNA polymerase
   1257..1393    +  terminator     rrnG terminator: transcription terminator from the E. coli ribosomal RNA rrnG operon (Albrechtsen et al., 1991)
   1438..1509    +  misc_feature   3' β-globin insulator: insulator downstream of the human β-globin locus (Farrell et al., 2002)
   1735..2323    -  rep_origin     ori: high-copy-number ColE1/pMB1/pBR322/pUC origin of replication
   2495..2559    -  CDS            bla(M) (fragment): β-lactamase lacking the signal sequence; bla(M); allows cytosolic expression of β-lactamase
   2823..4032    +  promoter       UbC promoter: human ubiquitin C promoter
   4036..4633    +  CDS            PuroR (fragment): puromycin N-acetyltransferase; pac from Streptomyces; confers resistance to puromycin
   4662..4710    +  polyA_signal   poly(A) signal: synthetic polyadenylation signal
   4976..5836    +  CDS            AmpR: β-lactamase; bla; confers resistance to ampicillin, carbenicillin, and related antibiotics
   5849..5985    +  terminator     rrnG terminator: transcription terminator from the E. coli ribosomal RNA rrnG operon (Albrechtsen et al., 1991)
   6137..6208    +  misc_feature   5' β-globin insulator: insulator upstream of the human β-globin locus (Farrell et al., 2002)
   6213..6259    -  terminator     T7 terminator: transcription terminator for bacteriophage T7 RNA polymerase
   6277..6325    -  polyA_signal   poly(A) signal: synthetic polyadenylation signal
   6406..6709    +  enhancer       CMV enhancer: human cytomegalovirus immediate early enhancer
   6782..6799    -  promoter       CMV promoter (fragment): human cytomegalovirus (CMV) immediate early promoter
   6862..6913    +  promoter       CMVd2 promoter: truncated human cytomegalovirus (CMV) immediate early promoter that yields moderately reduced expression relative to the full-length promoter
