[The description below was written by a language model from this plasmid's Addgene catalogue record and pLannotate feature annotations shown in this document.]
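Description:
pGBW-m4134028 is a mammalian expression plasmid built on the pTwist_CMV_Puro_6 backbone that carries the wild-type ORF3a coding sequence of SARS-CoV-2 (severe acute respiratory syndrome coronavirus 2). It is maintained in E. coli through a high-copy ColE1/pUC-type origin and an ampicillin resistance gene (β-lactamase). For selection in mammalian cells it has a separate puromycin N-acetyltransferase cassette, driven by the human ubiquitin C promoter and closed by a synthetic polyadenylation signal.

The ORF3a open reading frame of roughly 0.8 kb sits downstream of the human cytomegalovirus immediate-early enhancer and promoter; the automated annotation detects the promoter only as fragments and a truncated CMV variant. An SV40 polyadenylation signal lies just after the insert, although it is annotated on the opposite strand. The catalogue entry states that the backbone supplies a C-terminal V5 epitope tag preceded by a TEV protease cleavage site, which would allow detection or pull-down of the protein and removal of the tag. These elements are not called in the feature table, though there is unannotated space between the end of the ORF3a coding sequence and the polyadenylation signal. The expression unit is bracketed by short β-globin insulator elements, bacterial rrnG and T7 terminators, and an additional synthetic poly(A) signal upstream of the CMV enhancer, an arrangement that presumably limits transcriptional read-through between the payload and the rest of the plasmid.

ORF3a is a viral accessory protein annotated as a viroporin that localises to endosomes and lysosomes, contributes to virion egress, and interferes with autophagosome–lysosome fusion. The plasmid suits transient or puromycin-selected expression of tagged ORF3a in mammalian cells, for example to study its localisation or host interactions, although the record states only its general purpose.
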