Addgene plasmid #152048: pGBW-m4134028
Purpose: Mammalian expression plasmid for SARS-CoV-2 ORF3a protein
Depositing lab: Ginkgo Bioworks & Benjie Chen. Depositing organization: Ginkgo Bioworks.
Backbone
  Vector backbone: pTwist_CMV_Puro_6
  Backbone size w/o insert (bp): 6080
  Vector type: Mammalian Expression
  Selectable markers: Puromycin
Growth in bacteria
  Bacterial resistance: Ampicillin, 100 μg/mL
  Growth temperature: 37°C
  Growth strain: DH5alpha
  Copy number: High Copy
Gene/Insert
  Gene/Insert name: SARS-CoV-2 ORF3a protein
  Species: Severe acute respiratory syndrome coronavirus 2
  Insert size (bp): 821
  Mutation: wt
  Entrez Gene: ORF3a (a.k.a. GU280_gp03)
  Promoter: CMV
  Tag / fusion protein: Cleavable TEV;V5 (C terminal on backbone)
  Cloning method: Unknown
Resource information
  A portion of this plasmid was derived from a plasmid made by: GinkgoBioworks
Depositor comments: NCBI reference sequence: YP_009724391.1
How to cite: pGBW-m4134028 was a gift from Ginkgo Bioworks & Benjie Chen (Addgene plasmid # 152048 ; http://n2t.net/addgene:152048 ; RRID:Addgene_152048)
